>Addgene plasmid #138752 | pPD152 Reporter Template v2 | addgene full sequence | sequence record 320114 | Addgene NGS Result
GTGCCACCTGACGTCGACGGATCGGGAGATCTGAATTCGAGACCACAGGTCTCGGATCCCTCTAGAGGGT
ATATAATGGGGGCCACTAGTCTACTACCAGAGCTCATCGCTAGCGCCACCATGGTGAGCAAGGGCGAGGA
GCTGTTCACCGGGGTGGTGCCCATCCTGGTCGAGCTGGACGGCGACGTAAACGGCCACAAGTTCAGCGTG
TCCGGCGAGGGCGAGGGCGATGCCACCTACGGCAAGCTGACCCTGAAGTTCATCTGCACCACCGGCAAGC
TGCCCGTGCCCTGGCCCACCCTCGTGACCACCTTCGGCTACGGCCTGCAGTGCTTCGCCCGCTACCCCGA
CCACATGAAGCAGCACGACTTCTTCAAGTCCGCCATGCCCGAAGGCTACGTCCAGGAGCGCACCATCTTC
TTCAAGGACGACGGCAACTACAAGACCCGCGCCGAGGTGAAGTTCGAGGGCGACACCCTGGTGAACCGCA
TCGAGCTGAAGGGCATCGACTTCAAGGAGGACGGCAACATCCTGGGGCACAAGCTGGAGTACAACTACAA
CAGCCACAACGTCTATATCATGGCCGACAAGCAGAAGAACGGCATCAAGGTGAACTTCAAGATCCGCCAC
AACATCGAGGACGGCAGCGTGCAGCTCGCCGACCACTACCAGCAGAACACCCCCATCGGCGACGGCCCCG
TGCTGCTGCCCGACAACCACTACCTGAGCTACCAGTCCGCCCTGAGCAAAGACCCCAACGAGAAGCGCGA
TCACATGGTCCTGCTGGAGTTCGTGACCGCCGCCGGGATCACTCTCGGCATGGACGAGCTGTACAAGTAG
GCGGCCGCTCGAGTCTAGAGGGCCCGTTTAAACCCGCTGATCAGCCTCGACTGTGCCTTCTAGTTGCCAG
CCATCTGTTGTTTGCCCCTCCCCCGTGCCTTCCTTGACCCTGGAAGGTGCCACTCCCACTGTCCTTTCCT
AATAAAATGAGGAAATTGCATCGCATTGTCTGAGTAGGTGTCATTCTATTCTGGGGGGTGGGGTGGGGCA
GGACAGCAAGGGGGAGGATTGGGAAGTCAATAGCAGGCATGCTGGGGATGCGGTGGGCTCTATGGCTTCT
GAGGCGGAAAGAACCAGCTGGGGCTCTAGGGGGTATCCCC
[124 nt withheld, positions 1161-1284]
C
[91 nt withheld, positions 1286-1376]
A
[49 nt withheld, positions 1378-1426]
CCTTTGACGTTGGAGTCCACGTTCTTT
[37 nt withheld, positions 1454-1490]
ACCCTATCTCGGTCTATTCTTTTGATTTATAAGGGATTTTGCCGATTTCGGCCTATTGGTTAAAAAATGA
GCTGATTTAACAAAAATTTAACGCGAATTAATTCTGTGGAATGTGTGTCAGTTAGGCTCAATTAGTCAGC
AACCATAGTCCCGCCCCTAACTCCGCCCATCCCGCCCCTAACTCCGCCCAGTTCCGCCCATTCTCCGCCC
CATGGCTGACTAATTTTTTTTATTTATGCAGAGGCCGAGGCCGCCTCTGCCTCTGAGCTATTCCAGAAGT
AGTGAGGAGGCTTTTTTGGAGGCCTAGGCTTTTGCAAAAAGCTCCCGGGAGCTTGTATATCCATTTTCGG
AGGTTGGGCTTCGGAATCGTTTTCCGGGACGCCGGCTGGATGATCCTCCAGCGCGGGGATCTCATGCTGG
AGTTCTTCGCCCACCCCAACTTGTTTATTGCAGCTTATAATGGTTACAAATAAAGCAATAGCATCACAAA
TTTCACAAATAAAGCATTTTTTTCACTGCATTCTAGTTGTGGTTTGTCCAAACTCATCAATGTATCTTAT
CATGTCTGTATACCGTCGACCTCTAGCTAGAGCTTGGCGTAATCATGGTCATAGCTGTTTCCTGTGTGAA
ATTGTTATCCGCTCACAATTCCACACAACATACGAGCCGGAAGCATAAAGTGTAAAGCCTGGGGTGCCTA
ATGAGTGAGCTAACTCACATTAATTGCGTTGCGCTCACTGCCCGCTTTCCAGTCGGGAAACCTGTCGTGC
CAGCTGCATTAATGAATCGGCCAACGCGCGGGGAGAGGCGGTTTGCGTATTGGGCGCTCTTCCGCTTCCT
CGCTCACTGACTCGCTGCGCTCGGTCGTTCGGCTGCGGCGAGCGGTATCAGCTCACTCAAAGGCGGTAAT
ACGGTTATCCACAGAATCAGGGGATAACGCAGGAAAGAACATGTGAGCAAAAGGCCAGCAAAAGGCCAGG
AACCGTAAAAAGGCCGCGTTGCTGGCGTTTTTCCATAGGCTCCGCCCCCCTGACGAGCATCACAAAAATC
GACGCTCAAGTCAGAGGTGGCGAAACCCGACAGGACTATAAAGATACCAGGCGTTTCCCCCTGGAAGCTC
CCTCGTGCGCTCTCCTGTTCCGACCCTGCCGCTTACCGGATACCTGTCCGCCTTTCTCCCTTCGGGAAGC
GTGGCGCTTTCTCATAGCTCACGCTGTAGGTATCTCAGTTCGGTGTAGGTCGTTCGCTCCAAGCTGGGCT
GTGTGCACGAACCCCCCGTTCAGCCCGACCGCTGCGCCTTATCCGGTAACTATCGTCTTGAGTCCAACCC
GGTAAGACACGACTTATCGCCACTGGCAGCAGCCACTGGTAACAGGATTAGCAGAGCGAGGTATGTAGGC
GGTGCTACAGAGTTCTTGAAGTGGTGGCCTAACTACGGCTACACTAGAAGAACAGTATTTGGTATCTGCG
CTCTGCTGAAGCCAGTTACCTTCGGAAAAAGAGTTGGTAGCTCTTGATCCGGCAAACAAACCACCGCTGG
TAGCGGTGGTTTTTTTGTTTGCAAGCAGCAGATTACGCGCAGAAAAAAAGGATCTCAAGAAGATCCTTTG
ATCTTTTCTACGGGGTCTGACGCTCAGTGGAACGAAAACTCACGTTAAGGGATTTTGGTCATGAGATTAT
CAAAAAGGATCTTCACCTAGATCCTTTTAAATTAAAAATGAAGTTTTAAATCAATCTAAAGTATATATGA
GTAAACTTGGTCTGACAGTTACCAATGCTTAATCAGTGAGGCACCTATCTCAGCGATCTGTCTATTTCGT
TCATCCATAGTTGCCTGACTCCCCGTCGTGTAGATAACTACGATACGGGAGGGCTTACCATCTGGCCCCA
GTGCTGCAATGATACCGCGAGATCCACGCTCACCGGCTCCAGATTTATCAGCAATAAACCAGCCAGCCGG
AAGGGCCGAGCGCAGAAGTGGTCCTGCAACTTTATCCGCCTCCATCCAGTCTATTAATTGTTGCCGGGAA
GCTAGAGTAAGTAGTTCGCCAGTTAATAGTTTGCGCAACGTTGTTGCCATTGCTACAGGCATCGTGGTGT
CACGCTCGTCGTTTGGTATGGCTTCATTCAGCTCCGGTTCCCAACGATCAAGGCGAGTTACATGATCCCC
CATGTTGTGCAAAAAAGCGGTTAGCTCCTTCGGTCCTCCGATCGTTGTCAGAAGTAAGTTGGCCGCAGTG
TTATCACTCATGGTTATGGCAGCACTGCATAATTCTCTTACTGTCATGCCATCCGTAAGATGCTTTTCTG
TGACTGGTGAGTACTCAACCAAGTCATTCTGAGAATAGTGTATGCGGCGACCGAGTTGCTCTTGCCCGGC
GTCAATACGGGATAATACCGCGCCACATAGCAGAACTTTAAAAGTGCTCATCATTGGAAAACGTTCTTCG
GGGCGAAAACTCTCAAGGATCTTACCGCTGTTGAGATCCAGTTCGATGTAACCCACTCGTGCACCCAACT
GATCTTCAGCATCTTTTACTTTCACCAGCGTTTCTGGGTGAGCAAAAACAGGAAGGCAAAATGCCGCAAA
AAAGGGAATAAGGGCGACACGGAAATGTTGAATACTCATACTCTTCCTTTTTCAATATTATTGAAGCATT
TATCAGGGTTATTGTCTCATGAGCGGATACATATTTGAATGTATTTAGAAAAATAAACAAATAGGGGTTC
CGCGCACATTTCCCCGAAAA
Features (pLannotate 1.2.2; 16 found; start..end, strand, type, name):
     63..79      +  promoter       minP (fragment): minimal TATA-box promoter with low basal activity
    121..837     +  CDS            EYFP: EYFP is a basic (constitutively fluorescent) green/yellow fluorescent protein published in 1996, derived from Aequorea victoria. It is reported to be a very rapidly-maturing weak dimer with high acid sensitivity.
    891..1002    +  polyA_signal   bGH poly(A) signal: bovine growth hormone polyadenylation signal
   1119..1140    +  promoter       SV40 promoter (fragment): SV40 enhancer and early promoter
   1161..1589    +  rep_origin     f1 ori (sequence partly withheld): f1 bacteriophage origin of replication; arrow indicates direction of (+) strand synthesis
   1594..1616    +  promoter       SV40 promoter (fragment): SV40 enhancer and early promoter
   1617..1808    +  promoter       SV40 promoter: SV40 early promoter
   1835..1933    +  CDS            ble (fragment): BLE_KLEPN - Experimental evidence at protein level: Swiss-Prot protein existence level 1. Binding protein with a strong affinity to the bleomycin family of antibiotics. Binds to CL990; an antimitotic-antibiotic compound. From Klebsiella pneumoniae.
   1928..2049    +  polyA_signal   SV40 poly(A) signal: SV40 polyadenylation signal
   2122..2138    -  protein_bind   lac operator: The lac repressor binds to the lac operator to inhibit transcription in E. coli. This inhibition can be relieved by adding lactose or isopropyl-β-D-thiogalactopyranoside (IPTG). lac repressor encoded by lacI
   2146..2176    -  promoter       lac promoter: promoter for the E. coli lac operon
   2191..2212    -  protein_bind   CAP binding site: CAP binding activates transcription in the presence of cAMP. E. coli catabolite activator protein
   2225..2317    -  CDS            lacI (fragment): lac repressor; lacI; The lac repressor binds to the lac operator to inhibit transcription in E. coli. This inhibition can be relieved by adding lactose or isopropyl-β-D-thiogalactopyranoside (IPTG).
   2500..3088    -  rep_origin     ori: high-copy-number ColE1/pMB1/pBR322/pUC origin of replication
   3259..4119    -  CDS            AmpR: β-lactamase; bla; confers resistance to ampicillin, carbenicillin, and related antibiotics
   4120..4224    -  promoter       AmpR promoter: bla
