[The description below was written by a language model from this plasmid's Addgene catalogue record and pLannotate feature annotations shown in this document.]
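Description:
pPD152 Reporter Template v2 is a 4,240 nt empty-backbone mammalian expression plasmid from the COMET synthetic biology toolkit, intended as the scaffold into which custom COMET promoter elements are cloned. It is propagated in E. coli as a high-copy plasmid through a ColE1/pUC-type origin and selected with ampicillin via the AmpR (β-lactamase) gene and its native promoter. An f1 phage origin is also present.

The functional payload is a reporter cassette in which a fragment of a minimal TATA-box promoter with low basal activity sits upstream of the EYFP coding sequence, which is terminated by the bovine growth hormone polyadenylation signal. By design the minimal promoter alone should give little expression. According to the record, BsaI sites allow insertion of promoter sequences by Golden Gate assembly, and EYFP fluorescence then reports activation of the assembled promoter. The restriction sites themselves are not annotated in the feature table, so their exact position is not stated. This version is also compatible with BpiI, which is the difference from the v1 template. The depositor notes that the BsaI overhangs are palindromic, which raises the risk of multiple insertions, and generally recommends the later v3 template instead.

The remaining annotations look like backbone remnants: an SV40 early promoter followed only by a short fragment of a bleomycin-resistance (ble) gene and the SV40 poly(A) signal. No intact mammalian selection marker is annotated, which fits use in transient transfection. A lac promoter/operator, CAP site and a lacI fragment are also present with no stated role.
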