Addgene plasmid #138752: pPD152 Reporter Template v2
Purpose: (Empty Backbone) Template for COMET promoters, expresses EYFP reporter upon promoter activation. BsaI sites produce palindromic sticky ends.
Depositing lab: Joshua Leonard. Depositing organization: Northwestern University. Publication: The COMET toolkit for composing customizable genetic programs in mammalian cells. Donahue PS, Draut JW, Muldoon JJ, Edelstein HI, Bagheri N, Leonard JN. Nat Commun. 2020 Feb 7;11(1):779. doi: 10.1038/s41467-019-14147-5. PubMed 32034124.
Backbone
  Vector backbone: pPD152 Reporter Template v2
  Vector type: Mammalian Expression, Synthetic Biology
Growth in bacteria
  Bacterial resistance: Ampicillin, 100 μg/mL
  Growth temperature: 37°C
  Growth strain: DH5alpha
  Copy number: High Copy
Gene/Insert
  Gene/Insert name: None
Terms and licenses: Academic/Nonprofit Terms; Industry Terms: Not Available to Industry
Depositor comments: Compatible with BsaI/BpiI Golden Gate system. This is an early version of the template and uses palindromic sticky ends, increasing the risk of multiple insertion. Generally, template v3 (pD540) should be used to avoid this risk. The difference between v1 (pD027) and v2 (pD152) is that v2 is additionally compatible with BpiI. Leonard Lab plasmid reference number: L1269
How to cite: pPD152 Reporter Template v2 was a gift from Joshua Leonard (Addgene plasmid # 138752 ; http://n2t.net/addgene:138752 ; RRID:Addgene_138752)
