>Addgene plasmid #138752 | pPD152 Reporter Template v2 | depositor partial sequence | sequence record 268171 | Promoter insertion template
AGATCTGAATTCGAGACCACAGGTCTCGGATCCCTCTAGAGGGTATATAATGGGGGCCACTAGTCTACTA
CCAGAGCTCATCGCTAGC
